>Addgene plasmid #42603 | p6661 MSCV-IP N-HA only 16E6 | addgene partial sequence | sequence record 63237 | pLXSN5 5'-CCCTTGAACCTCCTCGTTCGACC-3'
TCCTTCTCTAGGCGCCGGAATTAGATCTGCCACCATGCTCGATGGAGGATACCCATACGATGTTCCAGAT
TACGCTGCTCGAGGTTATCAAACAAGTTTGTACAAAAAAGTTGGCTTTCAGGACCCACAGGAGCGACCCA
GAAAGTTACCACAGTTATGCACAGAGCTGCAAACAACTATACATGATATAATATTAGAATGTGTGTACTG
CAAGCAACAGTTACTGCGACGTGAGGTATATGACTTTGCTTTTCGGGATTTATGTATAGTATATAGAGAT
GGGAATCCATATGCTGTATGTGATAAATGTTTAAAGTTTTATTCTAAAATTAGTGAGTATAGACATTATT
GTTATAGTGTGTATGGAACAACATTAGAACAGCAATACAACAAACCGTTGTGTGATTTGTTAATTAGGTG
TATTAACTGTCAAAAGCCACTGTGTCCTGAAGAAAAGCAAAGACATCTGGACAAAAAGCAAAGATTCCAT
AATATAAGGGGTCGGTGGACCGGTCGATGTATGTCTTGTTGCAGATCATCAAGAACACGTAGAGAAACCC
AGCTGTAATACCCAACTTTCTTGTACAAAGTGGTTCGATAACGAATTCCGCCCCCC
