[The description below was written by a language model from this plasmid's Addgene catalogue record.]
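Description:
p6661 MSCV-IP N-HA only 16E6 is a murine stem cell virus (MSCV)-based retroviral vector for stable expression of an HA-tagged human papillomavirus type 16 E6 protein in mammalian cells. The total plasmid is about 8.6 kb, made up of an approximately 8.1 kb MSCV-IP N-HAonly backbone and an insert of roughly 500 bp. It is propagated in E. coli under ampicillin selection; the record lists the copy number as unknown and does not describe the bacterial origin of replication.

The HPV16 E6 open reading frame was introduced by Gateway recombination cloning, downstream of an HA epitope tag supplied by the backbone, so the tag sits at the N terminus of the protein. The viral ORF lacks its own starting ATG, which means translation initiates only at the tag and all E6 protein produced should carry the HA epitope rather than a mixture of tagged and untagged forms. Transcription is driven by the MSCV long terminal repeat, and the same transcript carries an internal ribosome entry site followed by the puromycin resistance gene. This bicistronic arrangement links drug resistance to expression of the E6 message, allowing transduced cells to be selected with puromycin. As a retroviral vector, it is intended to be packaged into viral particles and delivered by transduction, with integration giving stable expression.

The record associates the construct with a study surveying host cell proteins that interact with E6 proteins from different papillomavirus types. This is consistent with use of the HA tag for immunoprecipitation or detection of E6 and its binding partners. No annotated feature table was provided, so finer details of the backbone are not stated.
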