Addgene plasmid #42603: p6661 MSCV-IP N-HA only 16E6
Depositing lab: Peter Howley. Depositing organization: Harvard Medical School. Publication: Comprehensive analysis of host cellular interactions with human papillomavirus E6 proteins identifies new E6 binding partners and reflects viral diversity. White EA, Kramer RE, Tan MJ, Hayes SD, Harper JW, Howley PM. J Virol. 2012 Dec;86(24):13174-86. doi: 10.1128/JVI.02172-12. Epub 2012 Sep 26. PubMed 23015706.
Backbone
  Vector backbone: MSCV-IP N-HAonly
  Backbone size w/o insert (bp): 8100
  Total vector size (bp): 8600
  Modifications to backbone: Retroviral vector for HA-tagged HPV16 E6 expression. No starting ATG in viral ORF, translation begins from tag only. Puro resistance protein expressed from an IRES.
  Vector type: Mammalian Expression, Retroviral
  Selectable markers: Puromycin
Growth in bacteria
  Bacterial resistance: Ampicillin, 100 μg/mL
  Growth temperature: 37°C
  Growth strain: DH5alpha
  Copy number: Unknown
Gene/Insert
  Gene/Insert name: HPV16 E6
  Species: HPV16
  Insert size (bp): 500
  Promoter: MSCV LTR
  Tag / fusion protein: HA (N terminal on backbone)
  Cloning method: Gateway Cloning
  Sequencing primers: 5′ 5' CTACATCGTGACCTGGGAAGC 3'
Resource information
  A portion of this plasmid was derived from a plasmid made by: From Paul Lambert at the University of Wisconsin, Madison.
Terms and licenses: Academic/Nonprofit Terms; Industry Terms: Not Available to Industry
How to cite: p6661 MSCV-IP N-HA only 16E6 was a gift from Peter Howley (Addgene plasmid # 42603 ; http://n2t.net/addgene:42603 ; RRID:Addgene_42603)
